LOCUS       Exported 8308 bp ds-DNA circular SYN 23-JAN-2018
DEFINITION  -.
ACCESSION   -
VERSION     .
KEYWORDS    -
SOURCE      synthetic DNA construct
  ORGANISM  synthetic DNA construct
REFERENCE   1 (bases 1 to 8308)
  AUTHORS   .
  TITLE     Direct Submission
  JOURNAL   Exported Sep 24, 2018 from SnapGene 4.2.3 http://www.snapgene.com
FEATURES             Location/Qualifiers
     source          1..8308
                     /organism="synthetic DNA construct"
                     /mol_type="other DNA"
     misc_feature    67..184
                     /note="color: #a6acb3"
     CDS             715..1314
                     /label=Puro
                     /note="/vntifkey=""4"""
                     /note="color: #993366; direction: RIGHT"
     primer_bind     1776..1794
                     /label=FLORO F
                     /note="FLORO F"
                     /note="color: #a020f0; direction: RIGHT"
     CDS             1954..2664
                     /label=mCherry
                     /note="mCherry"
                     /note="color: #993366; direction: RIGHT"
     primer_bind     complement(2640..2672)
                     /label=mCherry_PacI_R3 bind
                     /note="mCherry_PacI_R3 bind"
                     /note="color: #a020f0; direction: LEFT"
     primer_bind     complement(2747..2766)
                     /label=FLORO_R
                     /note="FLORO_R"
                     /note="color: #a020f0; direction: LEFT"
     LTR             2792..3275
                     /label=3'LTR
                     /note="/vntifkey=""19"""
                     /note="color: #ffe4c4"
     CDS             4606..5466
                     /label=Amp
                     /note="/vntifkey=""4"""
                     /note="color: #993366; direction: RIGHT"
     primer_bind     6385..6404
                     /label=FLORO_R
                     /note="FLORO_R"
                     /note="color: #a020f0; direction: RIGHT"
     LTR             6401..6915
                     /label=5'LTR
                     /note="/vntifkey=""19"""
                     /note="color: #ffe4c4"
     misc_feature    6916..7804
                     /label=Psi+
                     /note="/vntifkey=""21"""
                     /note="color: #a6acb3"
     primer_bind     7733..7755
                     /label=MSCVseqF
                     /note="/vntifkey=""28"""
                     /note="color: #a020f0; direction: RIGHT"
     primer_bind     7748..7767
                     /label=GAG
                     /note="GAG"
                     /note="color: #a020f0; direction: RIGHT"
     misc_feature    7840..7935
                     /label=miR30.1224
                     /note="/vntifkey=""21"" [Split]"
                     /note="color: #a6acb3"
ORIGIN
        1 aggccaaaga tcggaagagc gtcgtgtagg gaaagagtgt agatctcggt ggtcgccgta
       61 tcattgaatt caaggggcta ctttaggagc aattatcttg tttactaaaa ctgaatacct
      121 tgctatctct ttgatacatt tttacaaagc tgaattaaaa tggtataaat taaatcactt
      181 ttttcaattc taccgggtag gggaggcgct tttcccaagg cagtctggag catgcgcttt
      241 agcagccccg ctgggcactt ggcgctacac aagtggcctc tggcctcgca cacattccac
      301 atccaccggt aggcgccaac cggctccgtt ctttggtggc cccttcgcgc caccttctac
      361 tcctccccta gtcaggaagt tcccccccgc cccgcagctc gcgtcgtgca ggacgtgaca
      421 aatggaagta gcacgtctca ctagtctcgt gcagatggac agcaccgctg agcaatggaa
      481 gcgggtaggc ctttggggca gcggccaata gcagctttgc tccttcgctt tctgggctca
      541 gaggctggga aggggtgggt ccgggggcgg gctcaggggc gggctcaggg gcggggcggg
      601 cgcccgaagg tcctccggag gcccggcatt ctgcacgctt caaaagcgca cgtctgccgc
      661 gctgttctcc tcttcctcat ctccgggcct ttcgacctgc agcccaagct taccatgacc
      721 gagtacaagc ccacggtgcg cctcgccacc cgcgacgacg tccccagggc cgtacgcacc
      781 ctcgccgccg cgttcgccga ctaccccgcc acgcgccaca ccgtcgatcc ggaccgccac
      841 atcgagcggg tcaccgagct gcaagaactc ttcctcacgc gcgtcgggct cgacatcggc
      901 aaggtgtggg tcgcggacga cggcgccgcg gtggcggtct ggaccacgcc ggagagcgtc
      961 gaagcggggg cggtgttcgc cgagatcggc ccgcgcatgg ccgagttgag cggttcccgg
     1021 ctggccgcgc agcaacagat ggaaggcctc ctggcgccgc accggcccaa ggagcccgcg
     1081 tggttcctgg ccaccgtcgg cgtctcgccc gaccaccagg gcaagggtct gggcagcgcc
     1141 gtcgtgctcc ccggagtgga ggcggccgag cgcgccgggg tgcccgcctt cctggagacc
     1201 tccgcgcccc gcaacctccc cttctacgag cggctcggct tcaccgtcac cgccgacgtc
     1261 gaggtgcccg aaggaccgcg cacctggtgc atgacccgca agcccggtgc ctgacgcccg
     1321 ccccacgacc cgcagcgccc gaccgaaagg agcgcacgac cccatcatcc aattccgccc
     1381 ccccccccta acgttactgg ccgaagccgc ttggaataag gccggtgtgc gtttgtctat
     1441 atgttatttt ccaccatatt gccgtctttt ggcaatgtga gggcccggaa acctggccct
     1501 gtcttcttga cgagcattcc taggggtctt tcccctctcg ccaaaggaat gcaaggtctg
     1561 ttgaatgtcg tgaaggaagc agttcctctg gaagcttctt gaagacaaac aacgtctgta
     1621 gcgacccttt gcaggcagcg gaacccccca cctggcgaca ggtgcctctg cggccaaaag
     1681 ccacgtgtat aagatacacc tgcaaaggcg gcacaacccc agtgccacgt tgtgagttgg
     1741 atagttgtgg aaagagtcaa atggctctcc tcaagcgtat tcaacaaggg gctgaaggat
     1801 gcccagaagg taccccattg tatgggatct gatctggggc ctcggtgcac atgctttaca
     1861 tgtgtttagt cgaggttaaa aaacgtctag gccccccgaa ccacggggac gtggttttcc
     1921 tttgaaaaac acgatgataa tatggccaca accatggtga gcaagggcga ggaggataac
     1981 atggccatca tcaaggagtt catgcgcttc aaggtgcaca tggagggctc cgtgaacggc
     2041 cacgagttcg agatcgaggg cgagggcgag ggccgcccct acgagggcac ccagaccgcc
     2101 aagctgaagg tgaccaaggg tggccccctg cccttcgcct gggacatcct gtcccctcag
     2161 ttcatgtacg gctccaaggc ctacgtgaag caccccgccg acatccccga ctacttgaag
     2221 ctgtccttcc ccgagggctt caagtgggag cgcgtgatga acttcgagga cggcggcgtg
     2281 gtgaccgtga cccaggactc ctccctgcag gacggcgagt tcatctacaa ggtgaagctg
     2341 cgcggcacca acttcccctc cgacggcccc gtaatgcaga agaagaccat gggctgggag
     2401 gcctcctccg agcggatgta ccccgaggac ggcgccctga agggcgagat caagcagagg
     2461 ctgaagctga aggacggcgg ccactacgac gctgaggtca agaccaccta caaggccaag
     2521 aagcccgtgc agctgcccgg cgcctacaac gtcaacatca agttggacat cacctcccac
     2581 aacgaggact acaccatcgt ggaacagtac gaacgcgccg agggccgcca ctccaccggc
     2641 ggcatggacg agctgtacaa gtaattaatt aagaattatc aagcttatcg ataccgtcga
     2701 cctgcagcca agcttatcga taaaataaaa gattttattt agtctccaga aaaagggggg
     2761 aatgaaagac cccacctgta ggtttggcaa gctagcttaa gtaacgccat tttgcaaggc
     2821 atggaaaata cataactgag aatagagaag ttcagatcaa ggttaggaac agagagacag
     2881 cagaatatgg gccaaacagg atatctgtgg taagcagttc ctgccccggc tcagggccaa
     2941 gaacagatgg tccccagatg cggtcccgcc ctcagcagtt tctagagaac catcagatgt
     3001 ttccagggtg ccccaaggac ctgaaatgac cctgtgcctt atttgaacta accaatcagt
     3061 tcgcttctcg cttctgttcg cgcgcttctg ctccccgagc tcaataaaag agcccacaac
     3121 ccctcactcg gcgcgccagt cctccgatag actgcgtcgc ccgggtaccc gtgtatccaa
     3181 taaaccctct tgcagttgca tccgacttgt ggtctcgctg ttccttggga gggtctcctc
     3241 tgagtgattg actacccgtc agcgggggtc tttcatgggt aacagtttct tgaagttgga
     3301 gaacaacatt ctgagggtag gagtcgaata ttaagtaatc ctgactcaat tagccactgt
     3361 tttgaatcca catactccaa tactcctgaa atagttcatt atggacagcg cagaagagct
     3421 ggggagaatt aattcgtaat catggtcata gctgtttcct gtgtgaaatt gttatccgct
     3481 cacaattcca cacaacatac gagccggaag cataaagtgt aaagcctggg gtgcctaatg
     3541 agtgagctaa ctcacattaa ttgcgttgcg ctcactgccc gctttccagt cgggaaacct
     3601 gtcgtgccag ctgcattaat gaatcggcca acgcgcgggg agaggcggtt tgcgtattgg
     3661 gcgctcttcc gcttcctcgc tcactgactc gctgcgctcg gtcgttcggc tgcggcgagc
     3721 ggtatcagct cactcaaagg cggtaatacg gttatccaca gaatcagggg ataacgcagg
     3781 aaagaacatg tgagcaaaag gccagcaaaa ggccaggaac cgtaaaaagg ccgcgttgct
     3841 ggcgtttttc cataggctcc gcccccctga cgagcatcac aaaaatcgac gctcaagtca
     3901 gaggtggcga aacccgacag gactataaag ataccaggcg tttccccctg gaagctccct
     3961 cgtgcgctct cctgttccga ccctgccgct taccggatac ctgtccgcct ttctcccttc
     4021 gggaagcgtg gcgctttctc atagctcacg ctgtaggtat ctcagttcgg tgtaggtcgt
     4081 tcgctccaag ctgggctgtg tgcacgaacc ccccgttcag cccgaccgct gcgccttatc
     4141 cggtaactat cgtcttgagt ccaacccggt aagacacgac ttatcgccac tggcagcagc
     4201 cactggtaac aggattagca gagcgaggta tgtaggcggt gctacagagt tcttgaagtg
     4261 gtggcctaac tacggctaca ctagaaggac agtatttggt atctgcgctc tgctgaagcc
     4321 agttaccttc ggaaaaagag ttggtagctc ttgatccggc aaacaaacca ccgctggtag
     4381 cggtggtttt tttgtttgca agcagcagat tacgcgcaga aaaaaaggat ctcaagaaga
     4441 tcctttgatc ttttctacgg ggtctgacgc tcagtggaac gaaaactcac gttaagggat
     4501 tttggtcatg agattatcaa aaaggatctt cacctagatc cttttaaatt aaaaatgaag
     4561 ttttaaatca atctaaagta tatatgagta aacttggtct gacagttacc aatgcttaat
     4621 cagtgaggca cctatctcag cgatctgtct atttcgttca tccatagttg cctgactccc
     4681 cgtcgtgtag ataactacga tacgggaggg cttaccatct ggccccagtg ctgcaatgat
     4741 accgcgagac ccacgctcac cggctccaga tttatcagca ataaaccagc cagccggaag
     4801 ggccgagcgc agaagtggtc ctgcaacttt atccgcctcc atccagtcta ttaattgttg
     4861 ccgggaagct agagtaagta gttcgccagt taatagtttg cgcaacgttg ttgccattgc
     4921 tacaggcatc gtggtgtcac gctcgtcgtt tggtatggct tcattcagct ccggttccca
     4981 acgatcaagg cgagttacat gatcccccat gttgtgcaaa aaagcggtta gctccttcgg
     5041 tcctccgatc gttgtcagaa gtaagttggc cgcagtgtta tcactcatgg ttatggcagc
     5101 actgcataat tctcttactg tcatgccatc cgtaagatgc ttttctgtga ctggtgagta
     5161 ctcaaccaag tcattctgag aatagtgtat gcggcgaccg agttgctctt gcccggcgtc
     5221 aatacgggat aataccgcgc cacatagcag aactttaaaa gtgctcatca ttggaaaacg
     5281 ttcttcgggg cgaaaactct caaggatctt accgctgttg agatccagtt cgatgtaacc
     5341 cactcgtgca cccaactgat cttcagcatc ttttactttc accagcgttt ctgggtgagc
     5401 aaaaacagga aggcaaaatg ccgcaaaaaa gggaataagg gcgacacgga aatgttgaat
     5461 actcatactc ttcctttttc aatattattg aagcatttat cagggttatt gtctcatgag
     5521 cggatacata tttgaatgta tttagaaaaa taaacaaata ggggttccgc gcacatttcc
     5581 ccgaaaagtg ccacctgacg tctaagaaac cattattatc atgacattaa cctataaaaa
     5641 taggcgtatc acgaggccct ttcgtctcgc gcgtttcggt gatgacggtg aaaacctctg
     5701 acacatgcag ctcccggaga cggtcacagc ttgtctgtaa gcggatgccg ggagcagaca
     5761 agcccgtcag ggcgcgtcag cgggtgttgg cgggtgtcgg ggctggctta actatgcggc
     5821 atcagagcag attgtactga gagtgcacca tatgcggtgt gaaataccgc acagatgcgt
     5881 aaggagaaaa taccgcatca ggcgccattc gccattcagg ctgcgcaact gttgggaagg
     5941 gcgatcggtg cgggcctctt cgctattacg ccagctggcg aaagggggat gtgctgcaag
     6001 gcgattaagt tgggtaacgc cagggttttc ccagtcacga cgttgtaaaa cgacggcgca
     6061 aggaatggtg catgcaagga gatggcgccc aacagtcccc cggccacggg gcctgccacc
     6121 atacccacgc cgaaacaagc gctcatgagc ccgaagtggc gagcccgatc ttccccatcg
     6181 gtgatgtcgg cgatataggc gccagcaacc gcacctgtgg cgccggtgat gccggccacg
     6241 atgcgtccgg cgtagaggcg attagtccaa tttgttaaag acaggatatc agtggtccag
     6301 gctctagttt tgactcaaca atatcaccag ctgaagccta tagagtacga gccatagata
     6361 aaataaaaga ttttatttag tctccagaaa aaggggggaa tgaaagaccc cacctgtagg
     6421 tttggcaagc tagcttaagt aacgccattt tgcaaggcat ggaaaataca taactgagaa
     6481 tagagaagtt cagatcaagg ttaggaacag agagacagca gaatatgggc caaacaggat
     6541 atctgtggta agcagttcct gccccggctc agggccaaga acagatggtc cccagatgcg
     6601 gtcccgccct cagcagtttc tagagaacca tcagatgttt ccagggtgcc ccaaggacct
     6661 gaaatgaccc tgtgccttat ttgaactaac caatcagttc gcttctcgct tctgttcgcg
     6721 cgcttctgct ccccgagctc aataaaagag cccacaaccc ctcactcggc gcgccagtcc
     6781 tccgatagac tgcgtcgccc gggtacccgt attcccaata aagcctcttg ctgtttgcat
     6841 ccgaatcgtg gactcgctga tccttgggag ggtctcctca gattgattga ctgcccacct
     6901 cgggggtctt tcatttggag gttccaccga gatttggaga cccctgccca gggaccaccg
     6961 acccccccgc cgggaggtaa gctggccagc ggtcgtttcg tgtctgtctc tgtctttgtg
     7021 cgtgtttgtg ccggcatcta atgtttgcgc ctgcgtctgt actagttagc taactagctc
     7081 tgtatctggc ggacccgtgg tggaactgac gagttctgaa cacccggccg caaccctggg
     7141 agacgtccca gggactttgg gggccgtttt tgtggcccga cctgaggaag ggagtcgatg
     7201 tggaatccga ccccgtcagg atatgtggtt ctggtaggag acgagaacct aaaacagttc
     7261 ccgcctccgt ctgaattttt gctttcggtt tggaaccgaa gccgcgcgtc ttgtctgctg
     7321 cagcgctgca gcatcgttct gtgttgtctc tgtctgactg tgtttctgta tttgtctgaa
     7381 aattagggcc agactgttac cactccctta agtttgacct taggtcactg gaaagatgtc
     7441 gagcggatcg ctcacaacca gtcggtagat gtcaagaaga gacgttgggt taccttctgc
     7501 tctgcagaat ggccaacctt taacgtcgga tggccgcgag acggcacctt taaccgagac
     7561 ctcatcaccc aggttaagat caaggtcttt tcacctggcc cgcatggaca cccagaccag
     7621 gtcccctaca tcgtgacctg ggaagccttg gcttttgacc cccctccctg ggtcaagccc
     7681 tttgtacacc ctaagcctcc gcctcctctt cctccatccg ccccgtctct cccccttgaa
     7741 cctcctcgtt cgaccccgcc tcgatcctcc ctttatccag ccctcactcc ttctctaggc
     7801 gccggaatta gatctctcga ctagggataa cagggtaatt gtttgaatga ggcttcagta
     7861 ctttacagaa tcgttgcctg cacatcttgg aaacacttgc tgggattact tcttcaggtt
     7921 aacccaacag aaggctcgag gtgactggag ttcagacgtg tgctcttccg atcgccacca
     7981 tgcctaatca tcagtccggg tcacctaccg gcagttcaga cctgctcctt gatggcaaga
     8041 aacaacgagc ccatctggcg ctgaggagaa aacggcgacg ggaaatgcgc aagattaacc
     8101 gaaaggtgag aagaatgaat ctcgcaccca ttaaagaaaa aacagcctgg cagcacctgc
     8161 aagctctgat cttcgaggcg gaagaagtgt tgaagacttc tcaaactcca cagacctccc
     8221 tcacgctgtt tctagcactc ttggccgtat tggccccgcc acctgtgagc gggagcatca
     8281 tcaacttcga gaagctgtaa ggccaaac
//
