[The description below was written by a language model from this plasmid's Addgene catalogue record and the feature table of its GenBank file.]
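Description:
PresentER-SIINFEKL (mCherry) is a retroviral mammalian expression plasmid built on the PresentER backbone. It carries a very short minigene that encodes the eight-residue ovalbumin peptide SIINFEKL (chicken OVA 257-264), a ligand of the mouse MHC class I molecule H2-Kb. One alternative name in the catalogue calls it an H2-Kd epitope, but the stated purpose gives H2-Kb. The 24 bp peptide-coding insert sits between two SfiI sites that were preserved during cloning, so other peptide-coding cassettes can be swapped in. Expression is driven by the retroviral LTR. In bacteria the plasmid is maintained at high copy under ampicillin selection. The feature table does not annotate a bacterial origin of replication.

The annotated map shows a 5' LTR followed by an extended Psi+ packaging signal, which allows the transcript between the LTRs to be packaged into retroviral particles when viral proteins are supplied in trans. An MSCV sequencing primer site suggests an MSCV-type vector. Downstream lies a remnant labelled as miR30 sequence, then a puromycin resistance gene, an mCherry coding sequence and the 3' LTR. The minigene itself is not annotated, nor are any promoter or IRES elements driving the puromycin and mCherry markers, so the record does not say how those are expressed. The GenBank file is 8308 bp, slightly shorter than the 8321 bp listed in the catalogue.

Transduced cells can be selected with puromycin and tracked or sorted by red fluorescence. This makes the construct suited to generating cells that present a defined model antigen, and the associated publication concerns immune rejection of immunogenic tumour clones.
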