Addgene plasmid #102945: PresentER-SIINFEKL (mCherry)
Purpose: PresentER minigene encoding H2-Kb ligand SIINFEKL (mCherry)
Depositing lab: David Scheinberg. Depositing organization: Memorial Sloan-Kettering Cancer Center. Publication: Rejection of immunogenic tumor clones is limited by clonal fraction. Gejman RS, Chang AY, Jones HF, DiKun K, Hakimi AA, Schietinger A, Scheinberg DA. Elife. 2018 Nov 30;7. pii: 41090. doi: 10.7554/eLife.41090. PubMed 30499773.
Backbone
  Vector backbone: PresentER
  Backbone size w/o insert (bp): 8200
  Total vector size (bp): 8321
  Vector type: Mammalian Expression, Retroviral
  Selectable markers: Puromycin ; mCherry
Growth in bacteria
  Bacterial resistance: Ampicillin, 100 μg/mL
  Growth temperature: 37°C
  Growth strain: NEB Stable
  Copy number: High Copy
Gene/Insert
  Gene/Insert name: SIINFEKL (alt names: Chicken Ovalbumin H2-Kd epitope 257-264; OVA257-264; OVAL)
  Species: G. gallus (chicken), Synthetic
  Insert size (bp): 24
  Mutation: OVA257-264
  Entrez Gene: OVAL (a.k.a. OVA, SERPINB14)
  Promoter: LTR
  Cloning method: Restriction Enzyme; 5′ cloning site SfiI (not destroyed); 3′ cloning site SfiI (not destroyed)
  Sequencing primers: 5′ GTTCGACCCCGCCTCGATCC
Terms and licenses: Academic/Nonprofit Terms; Industry Terms: Not Available to Industry
Depositor comments: Please visit https://www.biorxiv.org/content/early/2018/09/22/267047 for bioRxiv preprint.
How to cite: PresentER-SIINFEKL (mCherry) was a gift from David Scheinberg (Addgene plasmid # 102945 ; http://n2t.net/addgene:102945 ; RRID:Addgene_102945)
