>Addgene plasmid #102945 | PresentER-SIINFEKL (mCherry) | addgene partial sequence | sequence record 205952 | Addgene Partial NGS Result
AATGAAAGACCCCACCTGTAGGTTTGGCAAGCTAGCTTAAGTAACGCCATTTTGCAAGGCATGGAAAATA
CATAACTGAGAATAGAGAAGTTCAGATCAAGGTTAGGAACAGAGAGACAGCAGAATATGGGCCAAACAGG
ATATCTGTGGTAAGCAGTTCCTGCCCCGGCTCAGGGCCAAGAACAGATGGTCCCCAGATGCGGTCCCGCC
CTCAGCAGTTTCTAGAGAACCATCAGATGTTTCCAGGGTGCCCCAAGGACCTGAAATGACCCTGTGCCTT
ATTTGAACTAACCAATCAGTTCGCTTCTCGCTTCTGTTCGCGCGCTTCTGCTCCCCGAGCTCAATAAAAG
AGCCCACAACCCCTCACTCGGCGCGCCAGTCCTCCGATAGACTGCGTCGCCCGGGTACCCGTATTCCCAA
TAAAGCCTCTTGCTGTTTGCATCCGAATCGTGGACTCGCTGATCCTTGGGAGGGTCTCCTCAGATTGATT
GACTGCCCACCTCGGGGGTCTTTCATTTGGAGGTTCCACCGAGATTTGGAGACCCCTGCCCAGGGACCAC
CGACCCCCCCGCCGGGAGGTAAGCTGGCCAGCGGTCGTTTCGTGTCTGTCTCTGTCTTTGTGCGTGTTTG
TGCCGGCATCTAATGTTTGCGCCTGCGTCTGTACTAGTTAGCTAACTAGCTCTGTATCTGGCGGACCCGT
GGTGGAACTGACGAGTTCTGAACACCCGGCCGCAACCCTGGGAGACGTCCCAGGGACTTTGGGGGCCGTT
TTTGTGGCCCGACCTGAGGAAGGGAGTCGATGTGGAATCCGACCCCGTCAGGATATGTGGTTCTGGTAGG
AGACGAGAACCTAAAACAGTTCCCGCCTCCGTCTGAATTTTTGCTTTCGGTTTGGAACCGAAGCCGCGCG
TCTTGTCTGCTGCAGCGCTGCAGCATCGTTCTGTGTTGTCTCTGTCTGACTGTGTTTCTGTATTTGTCTG
AAAATTAGGGCCAGACTGTTACCACTCCCTTAAGTTTGACCTTAGGTCACTGGAAAGATGTCGAGCGGAT
CGCTCACAACCAGTCGGTAGATGTCAAGAAGAGACGTTGGGTTACCTTCTGCTCTGCAGAATGGCCAACC
TTTAACGTCGGATGGCCGCGAGACGGCACCTTTAACCGAGACCTCATCACCCAGGTTAAGATCAAGGTCT
TTTCACCTGGCCCGCATGGACACCCAGACCAGGTCCCCTACATCGTGACCTGGGAAGCCTTGGCTTTTGA
CCCCCCTCCCTGGGTCAAGCCCTTTGTACACCCTAAGCCTCCGCCTCCTCTTCCTCCATCCGCCCCGTCT
CTCCCCCTTGAACCTCCTCGTTCGACCCCGCCTCGATCCTCCCTTTATCCAGCCCTCACTCCTTCTCTAG
GCGCCGGAATTAGATCTCTCGACTAGGGATAACAGGGTAATTGTTTGAATGAGGCTTCAGTACTTTACAG
AATCGTTGCCTGCACATCTTGGAAACACTTGCTGGGATTACTTCTTCAGGTTAACCCAACAGAAGGCTCG
AGGTGACTGGAGTTCAGACGTGTGCTCTTCCGATCGCCACCATGCCTAATCATCAGTCCGGGTCACCTAC
CGGCAGTTCAGACCTGCTCCTTGATGGCAAGAAACAACGAGCCCATCTGGCGCTGAGGAGAAAACGGCGA
CGGGAAATGCGCAAGATTAACCGAAAGGTGAGAAGAATGAATCTCGCACCCATTAAAGAAAAAACAGCCT
GGCAGCACCTGCAAGCTCTGATCTTCGAGGCGGAAGAAGTGTTGAAGACTTCTCAAACTCCACAGACCTC
CCTCACGCTGTTTCTAGCACTCTTGGCCGTATTGGCCCCGCCACCTGTGAGCGGGAGCATCATCAACTTC
GAGAAGCTGTAAGGCCAAACAGGCCAAAGATCGGAAGAGCGTCGTGTAGGGAAAGAGTGTAGATCTCGGT
GGTCGCCGTATCATTGAATTCAAGGGGCTACTTTAGGAGCAATTATCTTGTTTACTAAAACTGAATACCT
TGCTATCTCTTTGATACATTTTTACAAAGCTGAATTAAAATGGTATAAATTAAATCACTTTTTTCAATTC
TACCGGGTAGGGGAGGCGCTTTTCCCAAGGCAGTCTGGAGCATGCGCTTTAGCAGCCCCGCTGGGCACTT
GGCGCTACACAAGTGGCCTCTGGCCTCGCACACATTCCACATCCACCGGTAGGCGCCAACCGGCTCCGTT
CTTTGGTGGCCCCTTCGCGCCACCTTCTACTCCTCCCCTAGTCAGGAAGTTCCCCCCCGCCCCGCAGCTC
GCGTCGTGCAGGACGTGACAAATGGAAGTAGCACGTCTCACTAGTCTCGTGCAGATGGACAGCACCGCTG
AGCAATGGAAGCGGGTAGGCCTTTGGGGCAGCGGCCAATAGCAGCTTTGCTCCTTCGCTTTCTGGGCTCA
GAGGCTGGGAAGGGGTGGGTCCGGGGGCGGGCTCAGGGGCGGGCTCAGGGGCGGGGCGGGCGCCCGAAGG
TCCTCCGGAGGCCCGGCATTCTGCACGCTTCAAAAGCGCACGTCTGCCGCGCTGTTCTCCTCTTCCTCAT
CTCCGGGCCTTTCGACCTGCAGCCCAAGCTTACCATGACCGAGTACAAGCCCACGGTGCGCCTCGCCACC
CGCGACGACGTCCCCAGGGCCGTACGCACCCTCGCCGCCGCGTTCGCCGACTACCCCGCCACGCGCCACA
CCGTCGATCCGGACCGCCACATCGAGCGGGTCACCGAGCTGCAAGAACTCTTCCTCACGCGCGTCGGGCT
CGACATCGGCAAGGTGTGGGTCGCGGACGACGGCGCCGCGGTGGCGGTCTGGACCACGCCGGAGAGCGTC
GAAGCGGGGGCGGTGTTCGCCGAGATCGGCCCGCGCATGGCCGAGTTGAGCGGTTCCCGGCTGGCCGCGC
AGCAACAGATGGAAGGCCTCCTGGCGCCGCACCGGCCCAAGGAGCCCGCGTGGTTCCTGGCCACCGTCGG
CGTCTCGCCCGACCACCAGGGCAAGGGTCTGGGCAGCGCCGTCGTGCTCCCCGGAGTGGAGGCGGCCGAG
CGCGCCGGGGTGCCCGCCTTCCTGGAGACCTCCGCGCCCCGCAACCTCCCCTTCTACGAGCGGCTCGGCT
TCACCGTCACCGCCGACGTCGAGGTGCCCGAAGGACCGCGCACCTGGTGCATGACCCGCAAGCCCGGTGC
CTGACGCCCGCCCCACGACCCGCAGCGCCCGACCGAAAGGAGCGCACGACCCCATGCATCCAATTCCGCC
CCCCCCCCCTAACGTTACTGGCCGAAGCCGCTTGGAATAAGGCCGGTGTGCGTTTGTCTATATGTTATTT
TCCACCATATTGCCGTCTTTTGGCAATGTGAGGGCCCGGAAACCTGGCCCTGTCTTCTTGACGAGCATTC
CTAGGGGTCTTTCCCCTCTCGCCAAAGGAATGCAAGGTCTGTTGAATGTCGTGAAGGAAGCAGTTCCTCT
GGAAGCTTCTTGAAGACAAACAACGTCTGTAGCGACCCTTTGCAGGCAGCGGAACCCCCCACCTGGCGAC
AGGTGCCTCTGCGGCCAAAAGCCACGTGTATAAGATACACCTGCAAAGGCGGCACAACCCCAGTGCCACG
TTGTGAGTTGGATAGTTGTGGAAAGAGTCAAATGGCTCTCCTCAAGCGTATTCAACAAGGGGCTGAAGGA
TGCCCAGAAGGTACCCCATTGTATGGGATCTGATCTGGGGCCTCGGTGCACATGCTTTACATGTGTTTAG
TCGAGGTTAAAAAAACGTCTAGGCCCCCCGAACCACGGGGACGTGGTTTTCCTTTGAAAAACACGATGAT
AATATGGCCACAACCATGGTGAGCAAGGGCGAGGAGGATAACATGGCCATCATCAAGGAGTTCATGCGCT
TCAAGGTGCACATGGAGGGCTCCGTGAACGGCCACGAGTTCGAGATCGAGGGCGAGGGCGAGGGCCGCCC
CTACGAGGGCACCCAGACCGCCAAGCTGAAGGTGACCAAGGGTGGCCCCCTGCCCTTCGCCTGGGACATC
CTGTCCCCTCAGTTCATGTACGGCTCCAAGGCCTACGTGAAGCACCCCGCCGACATCCCCGACTACTTGA
AGCTGTCCTTCCCCGAGGGCTTCAAGTGGGAGCGCGTGATGAACTTCGAGGACGGCGGCGTGGTGACCGT
GACCCAGGACTCCTCCCTGCAGGACGGCGAGTTCATCTACAAGGTGAAGCTGCGCGGCACCAACTTCCCC
TCCGACGGCCCCGTAATGCAGAAGAAGACCATGGGCTGGGAGGCCTCCTCCGAGCGGATGTACCCCGAGG
ACGGCGCCCTGAAGGGCGAGATCAAGCAGAGGCTGAAGCTGAAGGACGGCGGCCACTACGACGCTGAGGT
CAAGACCACCTACAAGGCCAAGAAGCCCGTGCAGCTGCCCGGCGCCTACAACGTCAACATCAAGTTGGAC
ATCACCTCCCACAACGAGGACTACACCATCGTGGAACAGTACGAACGCGCCGAGGGCCGCCACTCCACCG
GCGGCATGGACGAGCTGTACAAGTAATTAATTAAGAATTATCAAGCTTATCGATACCGTCGACCTGCAGC
CAAGCTTATCGATAAAATAAAAGATTTTATTTAGTCTCCAGAAAAAGGGGGGAATGAAAGACCCCACCTG
TAGGTTTGGCAAGCTAGCTTAAGTAACGCCATTTTGCAAGGCATGGAAAATACATAACTGAGAATAGAGA
AGTTCAGATCAAGGTTAGGAACAGAGAGACAGCAGAATATGGGCCAAACAGGATATCTGTGGTAAGCAGT
TCCTGCCCCGGCTCAGGGCCAAGAACAGATGGTCCCCAGATGCGGTCCCGCCCTCAGCAGTTTCTAGAGA
ACCATCAGATGTTTCCAGGGTGCCCCAAGGACCTGAAATGACCCTGTGCCTTATTTGAACTAACCAATCA
GTTCGCTTCTCGCTTCTGTTCGCGCGCTTCTGCTCCCCGAGCTCAATAAAAGAGCCCACAACCCCTCACT
CGGCGCGCCAGTCCTCCGATAGACTGCGTCGCCCGGGTACCCGTGTATCCAATAAACCCTCTTGCAGTTG
CATCCGACTTGTGGTCTCGCTGTTCCTTGGGAGGGTCTCCTCTGAGTGATTGACTACCCGTCAGCGGGGG
TCTTTCATGGGTAACAGTTTCTTGAAGTTGGAGAACAACATTCTGAGGGTAGGAGTCGAATATTAAGTAA
TCCTGACTCAATTAGCCACTGTTTTGAATCCACATACTCCAATACTCCTGAAATAGTTCATTATGGACAG
CGCAGAAAGAGCTGGGGAGAATTGTGAAGTTAGCGCAGAAAGAGCTGGGGAGAATTGTGAAATTGTTATC
CGCTCACAATTCCACACAACATACGAGCCGGAAGCATAAAGTGTAAAGCCTGGGGTGCCTAATGAGTGAG
CTAACTCACATTAATTGCGTTGCGCTCACTGCCCGCTTTCCAGTCGGGAAACCTGTCGTGCCAGCTGCAT
TAATGAATCGGCCAACGCGCGGGGAGAGGCGGTTTGCGTATTGGGCGCTCTTCCGCTTCCTCGCTCACTG
ACTCGCTGCGCTCGGTCGTTCGGCTGCGGCGAGCGGTATCAGCTCACTCAAAGGCGGTAATACGGTTATC
CACAGAATCAGGGGATAACGCAGGAAAGAACATGTGAGCAAAAGGCCAGCAAAAGGCCAGGAACCGTAAA
AAGGCCGCGTTGCTGGCGTTTTTCCATAGGCTCCGCCCCCCTGACGAGCATCACAAAAATCGACGCTCAA
GTCAGAGGTGGCGAAACCCGACAGGACTATAAAGATACCAGGCGTTTCCCCCTGGAAGCTCCCTCGTGCG
CTCTCCTGTTCCGACCCTGCCGCTTACCGGATACCTGTCCGCCTTTCTCCCTTCGGGAAGCGTGGCGCTT
TCTCATAGCTCACGCTGTAGGTATCTCAGTTCGGTGTAGGTCGTTCGCTCCAAGCTGGGCTGTGTGCACG
AACCCCCCGTTCAGCCCGACCGCTGCGCCTTATCCGGTAACTATCGTCTTGAGTCCAACCCGGTAAGACA
CGACTTATCGCCACTGGCAGCAGCCACTGGTAACAGGATTAGCAGAGCGAGGTATGTAGGCGGTGCTACA
GAGTTCTTGAAGTGGTGGCCTAACTACGGCTACACTAGAAGAACAGTATTTGGTATCTGCGCTCTGCTGA
AGCCAGTTACCTTCGGAAAAAGAGTTGGTAGCTCTTGATCCGGCAAACAAACCACCGCTGGTAGCGGTGG
TTTTTTTGTTTGCAAGCAGCAGATTACGCGCAGAAAAAAAGGATCTCAAGAAGATCCTTTGATCTTTTCT
ACGGGGTCTGACGCTCAGTGGAACGAAAACTCACGTTAAGGGATTTTGGTCATGAGATTATCAAAAAGGA
TCTTCACCTAGATCCTTTTAAATTAAAAATGAAGTTTTAAATCAATCTAAAGTATATATGAGTAAACTTG
GTCTGACAGTTACCAATGCTTAATCAGTGAGGCACCTATCTCAGCGATCTGTCTATTTCGTTCATCCATA
GTTGCCTGACTCCCCGTCGTGTAGATAACTACGATACGGGAGGGCTTACCATCTGGCCCCAGTGCTGCAA
TGATACCGCGAGACCCACGCTCACCGGCTCCAGATTTATCAGCAATAAACCAGCCAGCCGGAAGGGCCGA
GCGCAGAAGTGGTCCTGCAACTTTATCCGCCTCCATCCAGTCTATTAATTGTTGCCGGGAAGCTAGAGTA
AGTAGTTCGCCAGTTAATAGTTTGCGCAACGTTGTTGCCATTGCTACAGGCATCGTGGTGTCACGCTCGT
CGTTTGGTATGGCTTCATTCAGCTCCGGTTCCCAACGATCAAGGCGAGTTACATGATCCCCCATGTTGTG
CAAAAAAGCGGTTAGCTCCTTCGGTCCTCCGATCGTTGTCAGAAGTAAGTTGGCCGCAGTGTTATCACTC
ATGGTTATGGCAGCACTGCATAATTCTCTTACTGTCATGCCATCCGTAAGATGCTTTTCTGTGACTGGTG
AGTACTCAACCAAGTCATTCTGAGAATAGTGTATGCGGCGACCGAGTTGCTCTTGCCCGGCGTCAATACG
GGATAATACCGCGCCACATAGCAGAACTTTAAAAGTGCTCATCATTGGAAAACGTTCTTCGGGGCGAAAA
CTCTCAAGGATCTTACCGCTGTTGAGATCCAGTTCGATGTAACCCACTCGTGCACCCAACTGATCTTCAG
CATCTTTTACTTTCACCAGCGTTTCTGGGTGAGCAAAAACAGGAAGGCAAAATGCCGCAAAAAAGGGAAT
AAGGGCGACACGGAAATGTTGAATACTCATACTCTTCCTTTTTCAATATTATTGAAGCATTTATCAGGGT
TATTGTCTCATGAGCGGATACATATTTGAATGTATTTAGAAAAATAAACAAATAGGGGTTCCGCGCACAT
TTCCCCGAAAAGTGCCACCTGACGTCTAAGAAACCATTATTATCATGACATTAACCTATAAAAATAGGCG
TATCACGAGGCCCTTTCGTCTCGCGCGTTTCGGTGATGACGGTGAAAACCTCTGACACATGCAGCTCCCG
GAGACGGTCACAGCTTGTCTGTAAGCGGATGCCGGGAGCAGACAAGCCCGTCAGGGCGCGTCAGCGGGTG
TTGGCGGGTGTCGGGGCTGGCTTAACTATGCGGCATCAGAGCAGATTGTACTGAGAGTGCACCATATGCG
GTGTGAAATACCGCACAGATGCGTAAGGAGAAAATACCGCATCAGGCGCCATTCGCCATTCAGGCTGCGC
AACTGTTGGGAAGGGCGATCGGTGCGGGCCTCTTCGCTATTACGCCAGCTGGCGAAAGGGGGATGTGCTG
CAAGGCGATTAAGTTGGGTAACGCCAGGGTTTTCCCAGTCACGACGTTGTAAAACGACGGCGCAAGGAAT
GGTGCATGCAAGGAGATGGCGCCCAACAGTCCCCCGGCCACGGGGCCTGCCACCATACCCACGCCGAAAC
AAGCGCTCATGAGCCCGAAGTGGCGAGCCCGATCTTCCCCATCGGTGATGTCGGCGATATAGGCGCCAGC
AACCGCACCTGTGGCGCCGGTGATGCCGGCCACGATGCGTCCGGCGTAGAGGCGATTAGTCCAATTTGTT
AAAGACAGGATATCAGTGGTCCAGGCTCTAGTTTTGACTCAACAATATCACCAGCTGAAGCCTATAGAGT
ACGAGCCATAGATAAAATAAAAGATTTTATTTAGTCTCCAGAAAAAGGGGGG
