>Addgene plasmid #102945 | PresentER-SIINFEKL (mCherry) | addgene partial sequence | sequence record 338267 | pBABE5 5'-CTTTATCCAGCCCTCAC-3'
ACAGGGTAATTGTTTGAATGAGGCTTCAGTACTTTACAGAATCGTTGCCTGCACATCTTGGAAACACTTG
CTGGGATTACTTCTTCAGGTTAACCCAACAGAAGGCTCGAGGTGACTGGAGTTCAGACGTGTGCTCTTCC
GATCGCCACCATGCCTAATCATCAGTCCGGGTCACCTACCGGCAGTTCAGACCTGCTCCTTGATGGCAAG
AAACAACGAGCCCATCTGGCGCTGAGGAGAAAACGGCGACGGGAAATGCGCAAGATTAACCGAAAGGTGA
GAAGAATGAATCTCGCACCCATTAAAGAAAAAACAGCCTGGCAGCACCTGCAAGCTCTGATCTTCGAGGC
GGAAGAAGTGTTGAAGACTTCTCAAACTCCACAGACCTCCCTCACGCTGTTTCTAGCACTCTTGGCCGTA
TTGGCCCCGCCACCTGTGAGCGGGAGCATCATCAACTTCGAGAAGCTGTAAGGCCAAACAGGCCAAAGAT
CGGAAGAGCGTCGTGTAGGGAAAGAGTGTAGATCTCGGTGGTCGCCGTATCATTGAATTCAAGGGGCTAC
TTTAGGAGCAATTATCTTGTTTACTAAAACTGAATACCTTGCTATCTCTTTGATACATTTTTACAAAGCT
GAATTAAAATGGTATAAATTAAATCACTTTTTTCAATTCTACCGGGTAGGGGAGGCGCTTTT
